>Addgene plasmid #78644 | pBW205J105-gfp | depositor partial sequence | sequence record 146760 | backbone
TACTAGTAGCGGCCGCTGCAGTCCGGCAAAAAAACGGGCAAGGTGTCACCACCCTGCCCTTTTTCTTTAA
AACCGAAAAGATTACTTCGCGTTATGCAGGCTTCCTCGCTCACTGACTCGCTGCGCTCGGTCGTTCGGCT
GCGGCGAGCGGTATCAGCTCACTCAAAGGCGGTAATCTCGAGTCCCGTCAAGTCAGCGTAATGCTCTGCC
AGTGTTACAACCAATTAACCAATTCTGATTAGAAAAACTCATCGAGCATCAAATGAAACTGCAATTTATT
CATATCAGGATTATCAATACCATATTTTTGAAAAAGCCGTTTCTGTAATGAAGGAGAAAACTCACCGAGG
CAGTTCCATAGGATGGCAAGATCCTGGTATCGGTCTGCGATTCCGACTCGTCCAACATCAATACAACCTA
TTAATTTCCCCTCGTCAAAAATAAGGTTATCAAGTGAGAAATCACCATGAGTGACGACTGAATCCGGTGA
GAATGGCAAAAGCTTATGCATTTCTTTCCAGACTTGTTCAACAGGCCAGCCATTACGCTCGTCATCAAAA
TCACTCGCATCAACCAAACCGTTATTCATTCGTGATTGCGCCTGAGCGAGACGAAATACGCGATCGCTGT
TAAAAGGACAATTACAAACAGGAATCGAATGCAACCGGCGCAGGAACACTGCCAGCGCATCAACAATATT
TTCACCTGAATCAGGATATTCTTCTAATACCTGGAATGCTGTTTTCCCGGGGATCGCAGTGGTGAGTAAC
CATGCATCATCAGGAGTACGGATAAAATGCTTGATGGTCGGAAGAGGCATAAATTCCGTCAGCCAGTTTA
GTCTGACCATCTCATCTGTAACATCATTGGCAACGCTACCTTTGCCATGTTTCAGAAACAACTCTGGCGC
ATCGGGCTTCCCATACAATCGATAGATTGTCGCACCTGATTGCCCGACATTATCGCGAGCCCATTTATAC
CCATATAAATCAGCATCCATGTTGGAATTTAATCGCGGCCTCGAGCAAGACGTTTCCCGTTGAATATGGC
TCATAACACCCCTTGTATTACTGTTTATGTAAGCAGACAGTTTTATTGTTCATGATGATATATTTTTATC
TTGTGCAATGTAACATCAGAGATTTTGAGACACAACGTGGCTTTGTTGAATAAATCGAACTTTTGCTGAG
TTGAAGGATCAGATCACGCATCTTCCCGACAACGCAGACCGTTCCGTGGCAAAGCAAAAGTTCAAAATCA
CCAACTGGTCCACCTACAACAAAGCTCTCATCAACCGTGGCTCCCTCACTTTCTGGCTGGATGATGGGGC
GATTCAGGCCTGGTATGAGTCAGCAACACCTTCTTCACGAGGCAGACCTCAGCGCTAGCGGAGTGTATAC
TGGCTTACTATGTTGGCACTGATGAGGGTGTCAGTGAAGTGCTTCATGTGGCAGGAGAAAAAAGGCTGCA
CCGGTGCGTCAGCAGAATATGTGATACAGGATATATTCCGCTTCCTCGCTCACTGACTCGCTACGCTCGG
TCGTTCGACTGCGGCGAGCGGAAATGGCTTACGAACGGGGCGGAGATTTCCTGGAAGATGCCAGGAAGAT
ACTTAACAGGGAAGTGAGAGGGCCGCGGCAAAGCCGTTTTTCCATAGGCTCCGCCCCCCTGACAAGCATC
ACGAAATCTGACGCTCAAATCAGTGGTGGCGAAACCCGACAGGACTATAAAGATACCAGGCGTTTCCCCT
GGCGGCTCCCTCGTGCGCTCTCCTGTTCCTGCCTTTCGGTTTACCGGTGTCATTCCGCTGTTATGGCCGC
GTTTGTCTCATTCCACGCCTGACACTCAGTTCCGGGTAGGCAGTTCGCTCCAAGCTGGACTGTATGCACG
AACCCCCCGTTCAGTCCGACCGCTGCGCCTTATCCGGTAACTATCGTCTTGAGTCCAACCCGGAAAGACA
TGCAAAAGCACCACTGGCAGCAGCCACTGGTAATTGATTTAGAGGAGTTAGTCTTGAAGTCATGCGCCGG
TTAAGGCTAAACTGAAAGGACAAGTTTTGGTGACTGCGCTCCTCCAAGCCAGTTACCTCGGTTCAAAGAG
TTGGTAGCTCAGAGAACCTTCGAAAAACCGCCCTGCAAGGCGGTTTTTTCGTTTTCAGAGCAAGAGATTA
CGCGCAGACCAAAACGATCTCAAGAAGATCATCTTATTAAGGGGTCTGACGCTCAGTGGAACGAAAACTC
ACGTTAAGGGATTTTGGTCATGAGATTATCAAAAAGGATCTTCACCTAGATCCTTTTAAATTAAAAATGA
AGTTTTAAATCAATCTAAAGTATATATGAGTAAACTTGGTCTGACAGTTACCAATGCTTAATCAGTGAGG
CACCTATCTCAGCGATCTGTCTATTTCGTTCATCCATAGTTGCCTGACTCCCCGTCGTGTAGATAACTAC
GATACGGGAGGGCTTACCATCTGGCCCCAGTGCTGCAATGATACCGCGAGACCCACGCTCACCGGCTCCA
GATTTATCAGCAATAAACCAGCCAGCCGGAAGGGCCGAGCGCAGAAGTGGTCCTGCAACTTTATCCGCCT
CCATCCAGTCTATTCCATGGTGCCACCTGACGTCTAAGAAACCATTATTATCATGACATTAACCTATAAA
AATAGGCGTATCACGAGGCAGAATTTCAGATAAAAAAAATCCTTAGCTTTCGCTAAGGATGATTTCTGGA
ATTCGCGGCCGCTTCTAGAG
