>Addgene plasmid #78644 | pBW205J105-gfp | depositor partial sequence | sequence record 146761 | gfp
ATGCGTAAAGGAGAAGAACTTTTCACTGGAGTTGTCCCAATTCTTGTTGAATTAGATGGTGATGTTAATG
GGCACAAATTTTCTGTCAGTGGAGAGGGTGAAGGTGATGCAACATACGGAAAACTTACCCTTAAATTTAT
TTGCACTACTGGAAAACTACCTGTTCCATGGCCAACACTTGTCACTACTTTCGGTTATGGTGTTCAATGC
TTTGCGAGATACCCAGATCATATGAAACAGCATGACTTTTTCAAGAGTGCCATGCCCGAAGGTTATGTAC
AGGAAAGAACTATATTTTTCAAAGATGACGGGAACTACAAGACACGTGCTGAAGTCAAGTTTGAAGGTGA
TACCCTTGTTAATAGAATCGAGTTAAAAGGTATTGATTTTAAAGAAGATGGAAACATTCTTGGACACAAA
TTGGAATACAACTATAACTCACACAATGTATACATCATGGCAGACAAACAAAAGAATGGAATCAAAGTTA
ACTTCAAAATTAGACACAACATTGAAGATGGAAGCGTTCAACTAGCAGACCATTATCAACAAAATACTCC
AATTGGCGATGGCCCTGTCCTTTTACCAGACAACCATTACCTGTCCACACAATCTGCCCTTTCGAAAGAT
CCCAACGAAAAGAGAGACCACATGGTCCTTCTTGAGTTTGTAACAGCTGCTGGGATTACACATGGCATGG
ATGAACTATACAAATAATAA
