>Addgene plasmid #78644 | pBW205J105-gfp | addgene partial sequence | sequence record 154104 | GFPfusionREV 5'-CTCCACTGACAGAAAATTTG-3'
AGAATTGGGACAACTCCAGTGAAAAGTTCTTCTCCTTTACGCATCTAGTATTTCTCCTCTTTAATCTCTA
GTAGCTAGCATAGTACCTAGGACTGAGCTAGCCGTAAACTCTAGAAGCGGCCGCGAATTCCAGAAATCAT
CCTTAGCGAAAGCTAAGGATTTTTTTTATCTGAAATTCTGCCTCGTGATACGCCTATTTTTATAGGTTAA
TGTCATGATAATAATGGTTTCTTAGACGTCAGGTGGCACCATGGAATAGACTGGATGGAGGCGGATAAAG
TTGCAGGACCACTTCTGCGCTCGGCCCTTCCGGCTGGCTGGTTTATTGCTGATAAATCTGGAGCCGGTGA
GCGTGGGTCTCGCGGTATCATTGCAGCACTGGGGCCAGATGGTAAGCCCTCCCGTATCGTAGTTATCTAC
ACGACGGGGAGTCAGGCAACTATGGATGAACGAAATAGACAGATCGCTGAGATAGGTGCCTCACTGATTA
AGCATTGGTAACTGTCAGACCAAGTTTACTCATATATACTTTAGATTGATTTAAAACTTCATTTTTAATT
TAAAAGGATCTAGGTGAAGATCCTTTTTGATAATCTCATGACCAAAATCCCTTAACGTGAGTTTTCGTTC
CACTGAGCGTCAGACCCCTTAATAAGATGATCTTCTTGAGATCGTTTTGGTCTGCGCGTAATCTCTTGCT
CTGAAAACGAAAAAACCGCCTTGCAGGGCGGTTTTTCGAAGGTTCTCTGAGCTACCAACTCTTTGAACCG
AGGTAACTGGCTTGGAGGAGCGCAGTCACCAAAACTTGTCCTTTCAG
