>Addgene plasmid #78644 | pBW205J105-gfp | addgene partial sequence | sequence record 154105 | MoCloR 5'-gccacctgacgtctaagaaacc-3'
TTCTGGAATTCGCGGCCGCTTCTAGAGTTTACGGCTAGCTCAGTCCTAGGTACTATGCTAGCTACTAGAG
ATTAAAGAGGAGAAATACTAGATGCGTAAAGGAGAAGAACTTTTCNCTGGAGTTGTCCCANTTCTTGTTG
AATTANATGGTGATGTTAATGGGCACAAATTTTCTGTCAGTGGAGAGGGTGAAGGTGATGCAACATACGG
AAAACTTACCCTTAAATTTATTTGCACTACTGGAAAACTACCTGTTCCATGGCCAACACTTGTCACTACT
TTCGGTTATGGTGTTCAATGCTTTGCGAGATACCCAGATCATATGAAACAGCATGACTTTTTCAAGAGTG
CCATGCCCGAAGGTTATGTACAGGAAAGAACTATATTTTTCAAAGATGACGGGAACTACAAGACACGTGC
TGAAGTCAAGTTTGAAGGTGATACCCTTGTTAATAGAATCGAGTTNAAAGGTATTGATTTTAAAGAAGAT
GGAAACATTCTTGGACACNAATTGGAATACAACTATAACTCACACAATGTATACATCATGGCAGACAAAC
AAAAGAATGGAATCAAAGTTAACTTCAAAANTAGACACNACATTGAAGATGGAAGCGTTCAACTAGCAGA
CCATTATCAACAAAATACTCCAATTGGCGATGGCCCTGTCCTTTTACCAGACAACC
