[The description below was written by a language model from this plasmid's Addgene catalogue record.]
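Description:
pBW205J105-gfp is a synthetic biology plasmid built on pSB3K3, a BioBrick-format vector from the iGEM registry. It is maintained in E. coli (DH5alpha is the recorded strain) under kanamycin selection and is listed as low copy. pSB3K3 is generally known as a p15A-origin BioBrick backbone, but no feature table accompanies this entry, so the origin and the exact layout of backbone elements cannot be confirmed from the record itself.

The payload is a fully synthetic cassette named J105-30gfp-t. The catalogue gives no separate promoter, referring only to the insert. The naming convention suggests a three-part reporter unit: a promoter abbreviated "J105", which probably refers to a member of the registry's constitutive Anderson promoter series (J23105), followed by a gfp coding sequence preceded by a ribosome binding site abbreviated "30" (plausibly the B0030 RBS), and closed by a transcriptional terminator ("t"). These part identities are inferred from the name and are not spelled out in the record. The GFP variant and the terminator are also not specified.

The plasmid comes from work on modular, tunable genetic amplifiers for scaling transcriptional signals in cascaded gene networks. In that context, a simple promoter–RBS–gfp–terminator unit on a low-copy vector would most naturally serve as a fluorescent readout of promoter strength, for example as a reference or input-level measurement against which amplified outputs are compared. The record states only what the plasmid carries, not this specific role.
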