Addgene plasmid #78644: pBW205J105-gfp
Purpose: pSB3K3 carrying J105-30gfp-t
Depositing lab: Baojun Wang. Depositing organization: University of Edinburgh. Publication: Engineering modular and tunable genetic amplifiers for scaling transcriptional signals in cascaded gene networks. Wang B, Barahona M, Buck M. Nucleic Acids Res. 2014 Aug;42(14):9484-92. doi: 10.1093/nar/gku593. Epub 2014 Jul 16. PubMed 25030903.
Backbone
  Vector backbone: pSB3K3
  Backbone manufacturer: BioBrick vector, IGEM registry
  Vector type: Synthetic Biology
Growth in bacteria
  Bacterial resistance: Kanamycin, 50 μg/mL
  Growth temperature: 37°C
  Growth strain: DH5alpha
  Copy number: Low Copy
Gene/Insert
  Gene/Insert name: J105-30gfp-t
  Species: Synthetic
  Promoter: see insert
  Cloning method: Unknown
  Sequencing primers: 5′ pBRforEco; 3′ RNAde-BB-2R
Terms and licenses: Academic/Nonprofit Terms; Industry Terms: Not Available to Industry
How to cite: pBW205J105-gfp was a gift from Baojun Wang (Addgene plasmid # 78644 ; http://n2t.net/addgene:78644 ; RRID:Addgene_78644)
